Addgene plasmid #211996: pKLV2-U6gRNA5(ZIC3_5-3)-PGKpuroBFP-W
Purpose: Express gRNA against ZIC3 with puro and BFP
Depositing lab: Kosuke Yusa. Depositing organization: Kyoto University, Institute for Life and Medical Sciences. Publication: RENGE infers gene regulatory networks using time-series single-cell RNA-seq data with CRISPR perturbations. Ishikawa M, Sugino S, Masuda Y, Tarumoto Y, Seto Y, Taniyama N, Wagai F, Yamauchi Y, Kojima Y, Kiryu H, Yusa K, Eiraku M, Mochizuki A. Commun Biol. 2023 Dec 28;6(1):1290. doi: 10.1038/s42003-023-05594-4. PubMed 38155269.
Backbone
  Vector backbone: pKLV2-U6gRNA5(BbsI)-PGKpuroBFP-W
  Backbone size w/o insert (bp): 8630
  Total vector size (bp): 8650
  Vector type: Mammalian Expression, Lentiviral, CRISPR
  Selectable markers: Puromycin
Growth in bacteria
  Bacterial resistance: Ampicillin, 100 μg/mL
  Growth temperature: 37°C
  Growth strain: NEB Stable
  Copy number: High Copy
Gene/Insert
  Gene/Insert name: sgRNA targeting ZIC3
  gRNA/shRNA sequence: TCGCGCGTTGAGTTGAAGG
  Species: H. sapiens (human)
  GenBank ID: NM_003413.4
  Entrez Gene: ZIC3 (a.k.a. HTX, HTX1, VACTERLX, ZNF203)
  Promoter: Human U6 promoter
  Cloning method: Restriction Enzyme; 5′ cloning site BbsI (destroyed during cloning); 3′ cloning site BbsI (destroyed during cloning)
  Sequencing primers: 5′ AGATAATTAGAATTAATTTGACTG
Terms and licenses: Academic/Nonprofit Terms; Industry Terms: Not Available to Industry
How to cite: pKLV2-U6gRNA5(ZIC3_5-3)-PGKpuroBFP-W was a gift from Kosuke Yusa (Addgene plasmid # 211996 ; http://n2t.net/addgene:211996 ; RRID:Addgene_211996)
