[The description below was written by a language model from this plasmid's Addgene catalogue record and pLannotate feature annotations shown in this document.]
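Description:
pKLV2-U6gRNA5(ZIC3_5-3)-PGKpuroBFP-W is an 8,650 bp lentiviral CRISPR guide-expression plasmid built on the pKLV2-U6gRNA5(BbsI)-PGKpuroBFP-W backbone. It is propagated in E. coli as a high-copy plasmid through a ColE1/pUC-type origin with ampicillin selection (AmpR). It also retains an f1 origin and remnants of a lac/lacZα cloning region flanked by T7 and T3 promoters. The viral portion is a third-generation-style HIV-1 transfer cassette. A CMV enhancer/promoter fused to a truncated 5' LTR drives genomic RNA production in packaging cells. This is followed by the Ψ packaging signal with a gag fragment, the RRE for Rev-dependent nuclear export, and the cPPT/CTS. A second truncated LTR, annotated with the 5' LTR label but sitting in the 3' position, closes the cassette and is followed by a bGH polyadenylation signal.

Between the LTRs sit two expression units. The human U6 RNA polymerase III promoter transcribes a single guide RNA against human ZIC3. The spacer was cloned into BbsI sites that were destroyed in the process, and it is joined to a Streptococcus pyogenes Cas9 tracrRNA-derived scaffold. Downstream, the mouse PGK promoter drives puromycin N-acetyltransferase and TagBFP, followed by a WPRE to enhance transcript expression. The two coding sequences lie in tandem under one promoter, but the table does not annotate the element that links them. Transduced mammalian cells can therefore be selected with puromycin and tracked or sorted by blue fluorescence. No Cas9 is encoded, so the nuclease must be supplied separately. The associated publication used CRISPR perturbations with time-series single-cell RNA-seq to infer gene regulatory networks, which is consistent with using this plasmid to disrupt ZIC3.
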