Features (pLannotate 1.2.2; 28 found; start..end, strand, type, name):
    242..441     +  promoter       CMV promoter: human cytomegalovirus (CMV) immediate early promoter
    459..639     +  LTR            5' LTR (truncated): truncated 5' long terminal repeat (LTR) from HIV-1
    686..811     +  misc_feature   HIV-1 Ψ: packaging signal of human immunodeficiency virus type 1
    795..1133    +  CDS            HIV-1 gag (fragment): gag protein from human immunodeficiency virus 1; gag
   1310..1543    +  misc_feature   RRE: The Rev response element (RRE) of HIV-1 allows for Rev-dependent mRNA export from the nucleus to the cytoplasm.
   1920..2020    +  CDS            Rev (fragment): human immunodeficiency virus 1 (HIV-1) Rev protein; rev; enhances nuclear export of unspliced and incompletely spliced viral mRNAs
   2070..2187    +  misc_feature   cPPT/CTS: central polypurine tract and central termination sequence of HIV-1
   2262..2502    +  promoter       U6 promoter: RNA polymerase III promoter for human U6 snRNA
   2549..2616    +  misc_RNA       tracrRNA (fragment): trans-activating CRISPR RNA for the Streptococcus pyogenes CRISPR/Cas9 system
   2639..3138    +  promoter       PGK promoter: mouse phosphoglycerate kinase 1 promoter
   3178..3774    +  CDS            PuroR (fragment): puromycin N-acetyltransferase; pac from Streptomyces; confers resistance to puromycin
   3847..4545    +  CDS            TagBFP: TagBFP is a basic (constitutively fluorescent) blue fluorescent protein published in 2008, derived from Entacmaea quadricolor. It is reported to be a very rapidly-maturing monomer with very low acid sensitivity.
   4557..5143    +  misc_feature   WPRE: woodchuck hepatitis virus posttranscriptional regulatory element
   5137..5283    +  CDS            nef (fragment): NEF_HV1LA - Experimental evidence at protein level: Swiss-Prot protein existence level 1. Extracellular Nef protein targets CD4(+) T-lymphocytes for apoptosis by interacting with CXCR4 surface receptors. From Human immunodeficiency virus type 1 group M subtype B (isolate Lai) (HIV-1).
   5291..5469    +  LTR            5' LTR (truncated): truncated 5' long terminal repeat (LTR) from HIV-1
   5495..5606    +  polyA_signal   bGH poly(A) signal: bovine growth hormone polyadenylation signal
   5745..5763    -  promoter       T3 promoter: promoter for bacteriophage T3 RNA polymerase
   5808..5824    -  protein_bind   lac operator: The lac repressor binds to the lac operator to inhibit transcription in E. coli. This inhibition can be relieved by adding lactose or isopropyl-β-D-thiogalactopyranoside (IPTG). lac repressor encoded by lacI
   5832..5862    -  promoter       lac promoter: promoter for the E. coli lac operon
   5877..5898    -  protein_bind   CAP binding site: CAP binding activates transcription in the presence of cAMP. E. coli catabolite activator protein
   5911..6003    -  CDS            lacI (fragment): lac repressor; lacI; The lac repressor binds to the lac operator to inhibit transcription in E. coli. This inhibition can be relieved by adding lactose or isopropyl-β-D-thiogalactopyranoside (IPTG).
   6186..6774    -  rep_origin     ori: high-copy-number ColE1/pMB1/pBR322/pUC origin of replication
   6945..7805    -  CDS            AmpR: β-lactamase; bla; confers resistance to ampicillin, carbenicillin, and related antibiotics
   7806..7910    -  promoter       AmpR promoter: bla
   7963..8391    -  rep_origin     f1 ori (sequence partly withheld): f1 bacteriophage origin of replication; arrow indicates direction of (+) strand synthesis
   8396..8551    -  CDS            lacZα (fragment): LacZα fragment of β-galactosidase; lacZ fragment
   8559..8577    +  promoter       T7 promoter: promoter for bacteriophage T7 RNA polymerase
   8591..241     +  enhancer       CMV enhancer (across the origin): human cytomegalovirus immediate early enhancer
>Addgene plasmid #211996 | pKLV2-U6gRNA5(ZIC3_5-3)-PGKpuroBFP-W | addgene full sequence | sequence record 420024 | Addgene NGS Result
GTCAATAATGACGTATGTTCCCATAGTAACGCCAATAGGGACTTTCCATTGACGTCAATGGGTGGAGTAT
TTACGGTAAACTGCCCACTTGGCAGTACATCAAGTGTATCATATGCCAAGTACGCCCCCTATTGACGTCA
ATGACGGTAAATGGCCCGCCTGGCATTATGCCCAGTACATGACCTTATGGGACTTTCCTACTTGGCAGTA
CATCTACGTATTAGTCATCGCTATTACCATGGTGATGCGGTTTTGGCAGTACATCAATGGGCGTGGATAG
CGGTTTGACTCACGGGGATTTCCAAGTCTCCACCCCATTGACGTCAATGGGAGTTTGTTTTGGCACCAAA
ATCAACGGGACTTTCCAAAATGTCGTAACAACTCCGCCCCATTGACGCAAATGGGCGGTAGGCGTGTACG
GTGGGAGGTCTATATAAGCAGCGCGTTTTGCCTGTACTGGGTCTCTCTGGTTAGACCAGATCTGAGCCTG
GGAGCTCTCTGGCTAACTAGGGAACCCACTGCTTAAGCCTCAATAAAGCTTGCCTTGAGTGCTTCAAGTA
GTGTGTGCCCGTCTGTTGTGTGACTCTGGTAACTAGAGATCCCTCAGACCCTTTTAGTCAGTGTGGAAAA
TCTCTAGCAGTGGCGCCCGAACAGGGACTTGAAAGCGAAAGGGAAACCAGAGGAGCTCTCTCGACGCAGG
ACTCGGCTTGCTGAAGCGCGCACGGCAAGAGGCGAGGGGCGGCGACTGGTGAGTACGCCAAAAATTTTGA
CTAGCGGAGGCTAGAAGGAGAGAGATGGGTGCGAGAGCGTCAGTATTAAGCGGGGGAGAATTAGATCGCG
ATGGGAAAAAATTCGGTTAAGGCCAGGGGGAAAGAAAAAATATAAATTAAAACATATAGTATGGGCAAGC
AGGGAGCTAGAACGATTCGCAGTTAATCCTGGCCTGTTAGAAACATCAGAAGGCTGTAGACAAATACTGG
GACAGCTACAACCATCCCTTCAGACAGGATCAGAAGAACTTAGATCATTATATAATACAGTAGCAACCCT
CTATTGTGTGCATCAAAGGATAGAGATAAAAGACACCAAGGAAGCTTTAGACAAGATAGAGGAAGAGCAA
AACAAAAGTAAGACCACCGCACAGCAAGCGGCCGGCCGCGCTGATCTTCAGACCTGGAGGAGGAGATATG
AGGGACAATTGGAGAAGTGAATTATATAAATATAAAGTAGTAAAAATTGAACCATTAGGAGTAGCACCCA
CCAAGGCAAAGAGAAGAGTGGTGCAGAGAGAAAAAAGAGCAGTGGGAATAGGAGCTTTGTTCCTTGGGTT
CTTGGGAGCAGCAGGAAGCACTATGGGCGCAGCGTCAATGACGCTGACGGTACAGGCCAGACAATTATTG
TCTGGTATAGTGCAGCAGCAGAACAATTTGCTGAGGGCTATTGAGGCGCAACAGCATCTGTTGCAACTCA
CAGTCTGGGGCATCAAGCAGCTCCAGGCAAGAATCCTGGCTGTGGAAAGATACCTAAAGGATCAACAGCT
CCTGGGGATTTGGGGTTGCTCTGGAAAACTCATTTGCACCACTGCTGTGCCTTGGAATGCTAGTTGGAGT
AATAAATCTCTGGAACAGATTTGGAATCACACGACCTGGATGGAGTGGGACAGAGAAATTAACAATTACA
CAAGCTTAATACACTCCTTAATTGAAGAATCGCAAAACCAGCAAGAAAAGAATGAACAAGAATTATTGGA
ATTAGATAAATGGGCAAGTTTGTGGAATTGGTTTAACATAACAAATTGGCTGTGGTATATAAAATTATTC
ATAATGATAGTAGGAGGCTTGGTAGGTTTAAGAATAGTTTTTGCTGTACTTTCTATAGTGAATAGAGTTA
GGCAGGGATATTCACCATTATCGTTTCAGACCCACCTCCCAACCCCGAGGGGACCCGACAGGCCCGAAGG
AATAGAAGAAGAAGGTGGAGAGAGAGACAGAGACAGATCCATTCGATTAGTGAACGGATCGGCACTGCGT
GCGCCAATTCTGCAGACAAATGGCAGTATTCATCCACAATTTTAAAAGAAAAGGGGGGATTGGGGGGTAC
AGTGCAGGGGAAAGAATAGTAGACATAATAGCAACAGACATACAAACTAAAGAATTACAAAAACAAATTA
CAAAAATTCAAAATTTTCGGGTTTATTACAGGGACAGCAGAGATCCAGTTTGGTTAGTACCGGGCCCTAC
GCGTCCAAGGTCGGGCAGGAAGAGGGCCTATTTCCCATGATTCCTTCATATTTGCATATACGATACAAGG
CTGTTAGAGAGATAATTAGAATTAATTTGACTGTAAACACAAAGATATTAGTACAAAATACGTGACGTAG
AAAGTAATAATTTCTTGGGTAGTTTGCAGTTTTAAAATTATGTTTTAAAATGGACTATCATATGCTTACC
GTAACTTGAAAGTATTTCGATTTCTTGGCTTTATATATCTTGTGGAAAGGACGAAACACCGTCGCGCGTT
GAGTTGAAGGGTTTAAGAGCTATGCTGGAAACAGCATAGCAAGTTTAAATAAGGCTAGTCCGTTATCAAC
TTGAAAAAGTGGCACCGAGTCGGTGCTTTTTTTGGATCCAATTCTACCGGGTAGGGGAGGCGCTTTTCCC
AAGGCAGTCTGGAGCATGCGCTTTAGCAGCCCCGCTGGGCACTTGGCGCTACACAAGTGGCCTCTGGCCT
CGCACACATTCCACATCCACCGGTAGGCGCCAACCGGCTCCGTTCTTTGGTGGCCCCTTCGCGCCACCTT
CTACTCCTCCCCTAGTCAGGAAGTTCCCCCCCGCCCCGCAGCTCGCGTCGTGCAGGACGTGACAAATGGA
AGTAGCACGTCTCACTAGTCTCGTGCAGATGGACAGCACCGCTGAGCAATGGAAGCGGGTAGGCCTTTGG
GGCAGCGGCCAATAGCAGCTTTGCTCCTTCGCTTTCTGGGCTCAGAGGCTGGGAAGGGGTGGGTCCGGGG
GCGGGCTCAGGGGCGGGCTCAGGGGCGGGGCGGGCGCCCGAAGGTCCTCCGGAGGCCCGGCATTCTGCAC
GCTTCAAAAGCGCACGTCTGCCGCGCTGTTCTCCTCTTCCTCATCTCCGGGCCTTTCGACCTGCATCCAT
CTAGATCTCGAGCAGCTGAAGCTTACCATGACCGAGTACAAGCCCACGGTGCGCCTCGCCACCCGCGACG
ACGTCCCCAGGGCCGTACGCACCCTCGCCGCCGCGTTCGCCGACTACCCCGCCACGCGCCACACCGTCGA
TCCGGACCGCCACATCGAGCGGGTCACCGAGCTGCAAGAACTCTTCCTCACGCGCGTCGGGCTCGACATC
GGCAAGGTGTGGGTCGCGGACGACGGCGCCGCGGTGGCGGTCTGGACCACGCCGGAGAGCGTCGAAGCGG
GGGCGGTGTTCGCCGAGATCGGCCCGCGCATGGCCGAGTTGAGCGGTTCCCGGCTGGCCGCGCAGCAACA
GATGGAAGGCCTCCTGGCGCCGCACCGGCCCAAGGAGCCCGCGTGGTTCCTGGCCACCGTCGGCGTCTCG
CCCGACCACCAGGGCAAGGGTCTGGGCAGCGCCGTCGTGCTCCCCGGAGTGGAGGCGGCCGAGCGCGCCG
GGGTGCCCGCCTTCCTGGAGACCTCCGCGCCCCGCAACCTCCCCTTCTACGAGCGGCTCGGCTTCACCGT
CACCGCCGACGTCGAGGTGCCCGAAGGACCGCGCACCTGGTGCATGACCCGCAAGCCCGGTGCCGGCGGC
GGGTCCGGAGGAGAGGGCAGAGGAAGTCTCCTAACATGCGGTGACGTGGAGGAGAATCCTGGCCCAATGA
GCGAGCTGATTAAGGAGAACATGCACATGAAGCTGTACATGGAGGGCACCGTGGACAACCATCACTTCAA
GTGCACATCCGAGGGCGAAGGCAAGCCCTACGAGGGCACCCAGACCATGAGAATCAAGGTGGTCGAGGGC
GGCCCTCTCCCCTTCGCCTTCGACATCCTGGCTACTAGCTTCCTCTACGGCAGCAAGACCTTCATCAACC
ACACCCAGGGCATCCCCGACTTCTTCAAGCAGTCCTTCCCTGAGGGCTTCACATGGGAGAGAGTCACCAC
ATACGAGGACGGGGGCGTGCTGACCGCTACCCAGGACACCAGCCTCCAGGACGGCTGCCTCATCTACAAC
GTCAAGATCAGAGGGGTGAACTTCACATCCAACGGCCCTGTGATGCAGAAGAAAACACTCGGCTGGGAGG
CCTTCACCGAGACGCTGTACCCCGCTGACGGCGGCCTGGAAGGCAGAAACGACATGGCCCTGAAGCTCGT
GGGCGGGAGCCATCTGATCGCAAACATCAAGACCACATATAGATCCAAGAAACCCGCTAAGAACCTCAAG
ATGCCTGGCGTCTACTATGTGGACTACAGACTGGAAAGAATCAAGGAGGCCAACAACGAGACCTACGTCG
AGCAGCACGAGGTGGCAGTGGCCAGATACTGCGACCTCCCTAGCAAACTGGGGCACAAGCTTAATTGAGC
GGCCGCTCAACCTCTGGATTACAAAATTTGTGAAAGATTGACTGGTATTCTTAACTATGTTGCTCCTTTT
ACGCTATGTGGATACGCTGCTTTAATGCCTTTGTATCATGCTATTGCTTCCCGTATGGCTTTCATTTTCT
CCTCCTTGTATAAATCCTGGTTGCTGTCTCTTTATGAGGAGTTGTGGCCCGTTGTCAGGCAACGTGGCGT
GGTGTGCACTGTGTTTGCTGACGCAACCCCCACTGGTTGGGGCATTGCCACCACCTGTCAGCTCCTTTCC
GGGACTTTCGCTTTCCCCCTCCCTATTGCCACGGCGGAACTCATCGCCGCCTGCCTTGCCCGCTGCTGGA
CAGGGGCTCGGCTGTTGGGCACTGACAATTCCGTGGTGTTGTCGGGGAAATCATCGTCCTTTCCTTGGCT
GCTCGCCTGTGTTGCCACCTGGATTCTGCGCGGGACGTCCTTCTGCTACGTCCCTTCGGCCCTCAATCCA
GCGGACCTTCCTTCCCGCGGCCTGCTGCCGGCTCTGCGGCCTCTTCCGCGTCTACGCCTTCGCCCTCAGA
CGAGTCGGATCTCCCTTTGGGCCGCCTCCCCGCAGGTACCTTTAAGACCAATGACTTACAAGGCAGCTGT
AGATCTTAGCCACTTTTTAAAAGAAAAGGGGGGACTGGAAGGGCTAATTCACTCCCAAAGAAGTCAAGAT
CTGCTTTTTGCCTGTACTGGGTCTCTCTGGTTAGACCAGAGTCTCTCTGGTTAGACCAGATCTGAGCCTG
GGAGCTCTCTGGCTAACTAGGGAACCCACTGCTTAAGCCTCAATAAAGCTTGCCTTGAGTGCTTCAAGTA
GTGTGTGCCCGTCTGTTGTGTGACTCTGGTAACTAGAGATCCCTCAGACCCTTTTAGTCAGTGTGGAAAA
TCTCTAGCAGTTTAAACCCGCTGATCAGCCTCGACTGTGCCTTCTAGTTGCCAGCCATCTGTTGTTTGCC
CCTCCCCCGTGCCTTCCTTGACCCTGGAAGGTGCCACTCCCACTGTCCTTTCCTAATAAAATGAGGAAAT
TGCATCGCATTGTCTGAGTAGGTGTCATTCTATTCTGGGGGGTGGGGTGGGGCAGGACAGCAAGGGGGAG
GATTGGGAAGTCAATAGCAGGCATGCTGGGGATGCGGTGGGCTCTATGGGCGGCCGTTAATTAAGCTTTT
GTTCCCTTTAGTGAGGGTTAATTGCGCGCTTGGCGTAATCATGGTCATAGCTGTTTCCTGTGTGAAATTG
TTATCCGCTCACAATTCCACACAACATACGAGCCGGGAGCATAAAGTGTAAAGCCTGGGGTGCCTAATGA
GTGAGCTAACTCACATTAATTGCGTTGCGCTCACTGCCCGCTTTCCAGTCGGGAAACCTGTCGTGCCAGC
TGCATTAATGAATCGGCCAACGCGCGGGGAGAGGCGGTTTGCGTATTGGGCGCTCTTCCGCTTCCTCGCT
CACTGACTCGCTGCGCTCGGTCGTTCGGCTGCGGCGAGCGGTATCAGCTCACTCAAAGGCGGTAATACGG
TTATCCACAGAATCAGGGGATAACGCAGGAAAGAACATGTGAGCAAAAGGCCAGCAAAAGGCCAGGAACC
GTAAAAAGGCCGCGTTGCTGGCGTTTTTCCATAGGCTCCGCCCCCCTGACGAGCATCACAAAAATCGACG
CTCAAGTCAGAGGTGGCGAAACCCGACAGGACTATAAAGATACCAGGCGTTTCCCCCTGGAAGCTCCCTC
GTGCGCTCTCCTGTTCCGACCCTGCCGCTTACCGGATACCTGTCCGCCTTTCTCCCTTCGGGAAGCGTGG
CGCTTTCTCATAGCTCACGCTGTAGGTATCTCAGTTCGGTGTAGGTCGTTCGCTCCAAGCTGGGCTGTGT
GCACGAACCCCCCGTTCAGCCCGACCGCTGCGCCTTATCCGGTAACTATCGTCTTGAGTCCAACCCGGTA
AGACACGACTTATCGCCACTGGCAGCAGCCACTGGTAACAGGATTAGCAGAGCGAGGTATGTAGGCGGTG
CTACAGAGTTCTTGAAGTGGTGGCCTAACTACGGCTACACTAGAAGAACAGTATTTGGTATCTGCGCTCT
GCTGAAGCCAGTTACCTTCGGAAAAAGAGTTGGTAGCTCTTGATCCGGCAAACAAACCACCGCTGGTAGC
GGTGGTTTTTTTGTTTGCAAGCAGCAGATTACGCGCAGAAAAAAAGGATCTCAAGAAGATCCTTTGATCT
TTTCTACGGGGTCTGACGCTCAGTGGAACGAAAACTCACGTTAAGGGATTTTGGTCATGAGATTATCAAA
AAGGATCTTCACCTAGATCCTTTTAAATTAAAAATGAAGTTTTAAATCAATCTAAAGTATATATGAGTAA
ACTTGGTCTGACAGTTACCAATGCTTAATCAGTGAGGCACCTATCTCAGCGATCTGTCTATTTCGTTCAT
CCATAGTTGCCTGACTCCCCGTCGTGTAGATAACTACGATACGGGAGGGCTTACCATCTGGCCCCAGTGC
TGCAATGATACCGCGAGACCCACGCTCACCGGCTCCAGATTTATCAGCAATAAACCAGCCAGCCGGAAGG
GCCGAGCGCAGAAGTGGTCCTGCAACTTTATCCGCCTCCATCCAGTCTATTAATTGTTGCCGGGAAGCTA
GAGTAAGTAGTTCGCCAGTTAATAGTTTGCGCAACGTTGTTGCCATTGCTACAGGCATCGTGGTGTCACG
CTCGTCGTTTGGTATGGCTTCATTCAGCTCCGGTTCCCAACGATCAAGGCGAGTTACATGATCCCCCATG
TTGTGCAAAAAAGCGGTTAGCTCCTTCGGTCCTCCGATCGTTGTCAGAAGTAAGTTGGCCGCAGTGTTAT
CACTCATGGTTATGGCAGCACTGCATAATTCTCTTACTGTCATGCCATCCGTAAGATGCTTTTCTGTGAC
TGGTGAGTACTCAACCAAGTCATTCTGAGAATAGTGTATGCGGCGACCGAGTTGCTCTTGCCCGGCGTCA
ATACGGGATAATACCGCGCCACATAGCAGAACTTTAAAAGTGCTCATCATTGGAAAACGTTCTTCGGGGC
GAAAACTCTCAAGGATCTTACCGCTGTTGAGATCCAGTTCGATGTAACCCACTCGTGCACCCAACTGATC
TTCAGCATCTTTTACTTTCACCAGCGTTTCTGGGTGAGCAAAAACAGGAAGGCAAAATGCCGCAAAAAAG
GGAATAAGGGCGACACGGAAATGTTGAATACTCATACTCTTCCTTTTTCAATATTATTGAAGCATTTATC
AGGGTTATTGTCTCATGAGCGGATACATATTTGAATGTATTTAGAAAAATAAACAAATAGGGGTTCCGCG
CACATTTCCCCGAAAAGTGCCACCTAAATTGTAAGCGTTAATATTTTGTTAAAATTCGCGTTAAATTTTT
GTTAAATCAGCTCATTTTTTAACCAATAGGCCGAAATCGGCAAAATCCCTTATAAATCAAAAGAATAGAC
CGAGATAGGGT
[37 nt withheld, positions 8062-8098]
AAAGAACGTGGACTCCAACGTCAAAGG
[49 nt withheld, positions 8126-8174]
T
[91 nt withheld, positions 8176-8266]
G
[124 nt withheld, positions 8268-8391]
CCCATTCGCCATTCAGGCTGCGCAACTGTTGGGAAGGGCGATCGGTGCGGGCCTCTTCGCTATTACGCCA
GCTGGCGAAAGGGGGATGTGCTGCAAGGCGATTAAGTTGGGTAACGCCAGGGTTTTCCCAGTCACGACGT
TGTAAAACGACGGCCAGTGAGCGCGCGTAATACGACTCACTATAGGGCGAATTGACTAGTACATAACTTA
CGGTAAATGGCCCGCCTGGCTGACCGCCCAACGACCCCCGCCCATTGAC
